Addgene plasmid #196603: eTd-CBEa
Purpose: Mammalian expression of eTd-CBEa
Depositing lab: Dali Li. Depositing organization: East China Normal University. Publication: Re-engineering the adenine deaminase TadA-8e for efficient and specific CRISPR-based cytosine base editing. Chen L, Zhu B, Ru G, Meng H, Yan Y, Hong M, Zhang D, Luan C, Zhang S, Wu H, Gao H, Bai S, Li C, Ding R, Xue N, Lei Z, Chen Y, Guan Y, Siwko S, Cheng Y, Song G, Wang L, Yi C, Liu M, Li D. Nat Biotechnol. 2022 Nov 10. doi: 10.1038/s41587-022-01532-7. PubMed 36357717.
Backbone
  Vector backbone: pCMV
  Vector type: Mammalian Expression
Growth in bacteria
  Bacterial resistance: Ampicillin, 100 μg/mL
  Growth temperature: 37°C
  Growth strain: DH5alpha
  Copy number: High Copy
Gene/Insert
  Gene/Insert name: bpNLS-TadA-8e (N46L/P29A)-nSpCas9-bpNLS-P2A-UGI-bpNLS
  Tag / fusion protein: 6*His (C terminal on backbone)
  Cloning method: Gibson Cloning
  Sequencing primers: 5′ CMV-Forward; 3′ BGH-Reverse
Terms and licenses: Academic/Nonprofit Terms; Industry Terms: Not Available to Industry
How to cite: eTd-CBEa was a gift from Dali Li (Addgene plasmid # 196603 ; http://n2t.net/addgene:196603 ; RRID:Addgene_196603)
