[The description below was written by a language model from this plasmid's Addgene catalogue record and pLannotate feature annotations shown in this document.]
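Description:
eTd-CBEa is a mammalian expression plasmid on a pCMV backbone that encodes a cytosine base editor built from a re-engineered adenine deaminase. In the 8,778-nt sequence record, it is propagated in E. coli through a high-copy ColE1/pUC-type origin and selected with ampicillin via the β-lactamase gene and its native promoter. Remnants of lac regulatory elements, a pBR322 bom fragment and short SV40 promoter and MCS fragments are backbone leftovers with no evident role. No mammalian selection marker is annotated, which fits transient transfection use.

The payload is driven by the CMV immediate-early enhancer and promoter and terminated by the bGH polyadenylation signal. A T7 promoter sits just upstream of the coding region and could support in vitro transcription. According to the catalogue entry, the open reading frame is bpNLS-TadA-8e (N46L/P29A)-nSpCas9-bpNLS-P2A-UGI-bpNLS. The feature table detects the E. coli tadA-derived deaminase, followed by S. pyogenes Cas9 annotated in two contiguous segments carrying the D10A change, consistent with a nickase, and then the phage PBS2 uracil glycosylase inhibitor. The TadA-8e variant with the listed substitutions is intended to deaminate cytosine rather than adenine. The nickase targets it to a guide-specified site and nicks the unedited strand. The P2A peptide releases UGI as a separate nuclear-localised protein that blocks uracil excision, favouring C-to-T outcomes. The bipartite NLSs, P2A and the catalogued C-terminal 6×His tag are not individually annotated. No guide RNA cassette is present, so an sgRNA must be supplied separately for cytosine base editing in mammalian cells.
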