Features (pLannotate 1.2.2; 18 found; start..end, strand, type, name):
    158..361     +  promoter       CMV promoter: human cytomegalovirus (CMV) immediate early promoter
    403..421     +  promoter       T7 promoter: promoter for bacteriophage T7 RNA polymerase
    492..983     +  CDS            tadA: TADA_ECOLI - Also known as yfhC. Experimental evidence at protein level: Swiss-Prot protein existence level 1. Catalyzes the deamination of adenosine to inosine at the wobble position 34 of tRNA(Arg2). Essential for cell viability. From Escherichia coli (strain K12).
    990..2591    +  CDS            dCas9(N): N-terminal portion of catalytically inactive Streptococcus pyogenes dCas9 carrying the D10A mutation (Zetsche et al., 2015)
   2592..5086    +  CDS            Cas9(C) (fragment): C-terminal portion of Streptococcus pyogenes Cas9 (Zetsche et al., 2015)
   5499..5747    +  CDS            UGI: UNGI_BPPB2 - Experimental evidence at protein level: Swiss-Prot protein existence level 1. This protein binds specifically and reversibly to the host uracil-DNA glycosylase, preventing removal of uracil residues from PBS2 DNA by the host uracil-excision repair system. From Bacillus phage PBS2 (Bacteriophage PBS2).
   5865..6089    +  polyA_signal   bGH poly(A) signal: bovine growth hormone polyadenylation signal
   6093..6114    +  promoter       SV40 promoter (fragment): SV40 enhancer and early promoter
   6119..6135    +  misc_feature   MCS (fragment): pBluescript multiple cloning site
   6184..6200    -  protein_bind   lac operator: The lac repressor binds to the lac operator to inhibit transcription in E. coli. This inhibition can be relieved by adding lactose or isopropyl-β-D-thiogalactopyranoside (IPTG). lac repressor encoded by lacI
   6208..6238    -  promoter       lac promoter: promoter for the E. coli lac operon
   6253..6274    -  protein_bind   CAP binding site: CAP binding activates transcription in the presence of cAMP. E. coli catabolite activator protein
   6287..6379    -  CDS            lacI (fragment): lac repressor; lacI; The lac repressor binds to the lac operator to inhibit transcription in E. coli. This inhibition can be relieved by adding lactose or isopropyl-β-D-thiogalactopyranoside (IPTG).
   6562..7150    -  rep_origin     ori: high-copy-number ColE1/pMB1/pBR322/pUC origin of replication
   7321..8181    -  CDS            AmpR: β-lactamase; bla; confers resistance to ampicillin, carbenicillin, and related antibiotics
   8182..8286    -  promoter       AmpR promoter: bla
   8357..8401    -  misc_feature   bom (fragment): basis of mobility region from pBR322
   8632..157     +  enhancer       CMV enhancer (across the origin): human cytomegalovirus immediate early enhancer
>Addgene plasmid #196603 | eTd-CBEa | addgene full sequence | sequence record 386796 | Addgene NGS Result
CCACTTGGCAGTACATCAAGTGTATCATATGCCAAGTACGCCCCCTATTGACGTCAATGACGGTAAATGG
CCCGCCTGGCATTATGCCCAGTACATGACCTTATGGGACTTTCCTACTTGGCAGTACATCTACGTATTAG
TCATCGCTATTACCATGGTGATGCGGTTTTGGCAGTACATCAATGGGCGTGGATAGCGGTTTGACTCACG
GGGATTTCCAAGTCTCCACCCCATTGACGTCAATGGGAGTTTGTTTTGGCACCAAAATCAACGGGACTTT
CCAAAATGTCGTAACAACTCCGCCCCATTGACGCAAATGGGCGGTAGGCGTGTACGGTGGGAGGTCTATA
TAAGCAGAGCTGGTTTAGTGAACCGTCAGATCCGCTAGAGATCCGCGGCCGCTAATACGACTCACTATAG
GGAGAGCCGCCACCATGAAACGGACAGCCGACGGAAGCGAGTTCGAGTCACCAAAGAAGAAGCGGAAAGT
CTCTGAGGTGGAGTTTTCCCACGAGTACTGGATGAGACATGCCCTGACCCTGGCCAAGAGGGCACGGGAT
GAGAGGGAGGTGGCAGTGGGAGCCGTGCTGGTGCTGAACAATAGAGTGATCGGCGAGGGCTGGCTGAGAG
CCATCGGCCTGCACGACCCAACAGCCCATGCCGAAATTATGGCCCTGAGACAGGGCGGCCTGGTCATGCA
GAACTACAGACTGATTGACGCCACCCTGTACGTGACATTCGAGCCTTGCGTGATGTGCGCCGGCGCCATG
ATCCACTCTAGGATCGGCCGCGTGGTGTTTGGCGTGAGGAACTCAAAAAGAGGCGCCGCAGGCTCCCTGA
TGAACGTGCTGAACTACCCCGGCATGAATCACCGCGTCGAAATTACCGAGGGAATCCTGGCAGATGAATG
TGCCGCCCTGCTGTGCGATTTCTATCGGATGCCTAGACAGGTGTTCAATGCTCAGAAGAAGGCCCAGAGC
TCCATCAACGACAAGAAGTACAGCATCGGCCTGGCCATCGGCACCAACTCTGTGGGCTGGGCCGTGATCA
CCGACGAGTACAAGGTGCCCAGCAAGAAATTCAAGGTGCTGGGCAACACCGACCGGCACAGCATCAAGAA
GAACCTGATCGGAGCCCTGCTGTTCGACAGCGGCGAAACAGCCGAGGCCACCCGGCTGAAGAGAACCGCC
AGAAGAAGATACACCAGACGGAAGAACCGGATCTGCTATCTGCAAGAGATCTTCAGCAACGAGATGGCCA
AGGTGGACGACAGCTTCTTCCACAGACTGGAAGAGTCCTTCCTGGTGGAAGAGGATAAGAAGCACGAGCG
GCACCCCATCTTCGGCAACATCGTGGACGAGGTGGCCTACCACGAGAAGTACCCCACCATCTACCACCTG
AGAAAGAAACTGGTGGACAGCACCGACAAGGCCGACCTGCGGCTGATCTATCTGGCCCTGGCCCACATGA
TCAAGTTCCGGGGCCACTTCCTGATCGAGGGCGACCTGAACCCCGACAACAGCGACGTGGACAAGCTGTT
CATCCAGCTGGTGCAGACCTACAACCAGCTGTTCGAGGAAAACCCCATCAACGCCAGCGGCGTGGACGCC
AAGGCCATCCTGTCTGCCAGACTGAGCAAGAGCAGACGGCTGGAAAATCTGATCGCCCAGCTGCCCGGCG
AGAAGAAGAATGGCCTGTTCGGAAACCTGATTGCCCTGAGCCTGGGCCTGACCCCCAACTTCAAGAGCAA
CTTCGACCTGGCCGAGGATGCCAAACTGCAGCTGAGCAAGGACACCTACGACGACGACCTGGACAACCTG
CTGGCCCAGATCGGCGACCAGTACGCCGACCTGTTTCTGGCCGCCAAGAACCTGTCCGACGCCATCCTGC
TGAGCGACATCCTGAGAGTGAACACCGAGATCACCAAGGCCCCCCTGAGCGCCTCTATGATCAAGAGATA
CGACGAGCACCACCAGGACCTGACCCTGCTGAAAGCTCTCGTGCGGCAGCAGCTGCCTGAGAAGTACAAA
GAGATTTTCTTCGACCAGAGCAAGAACGGCTACGCCGGCTACATTGACGGCGGAGCCAGCCAGGAAGAGT
TCTACAAGTTCATCAAGCCCATCCTGGAAAAGATGGACGGCACCGAGGAACTGCTCGTGAAGCTGAACAG
AGAGGACCTGCTGCGGAAGCAGCGGACCTTCGACAACGGCAGCATCCCCCACCAGATCCACCTGGGAGAG
CTGCACGCCATTCTGCGGCGGCAGGAAGATTTTTACCCATTCCTGAAGGACAACCGGGAAAAGATCGAGA
AGATCCTGACCTTCCGCATCCCCTACTACGTGGGCCCTCTGGCCAGGGGAAACAGCAGATTCGCCTGGAT
GACCAGAAAGAGCGAGGAAACCATCACCCCCTGGAACTTCGAGGAAGTGGTGGACAAGGGCGCTTCCGCC
CAGAGCTTCATCGAGCGGATGACCAACTTCGATAAGAACCTGCCCAACGAGAAGGTGCTGCCCAAGCACA
GCCTGCTGTACGAGTACTTCACCGTGTATAACGAGCTGACCAAAGTGAAATACGTGACCGAGGGAATGAG
AAAGCCCGCCTTCCTGAGCGGCGAGCAGAAAAAGGCCATCGTGGACCTGCTGTTCAAGACCAACCGGAAA
GTGACCGTGAAGCAGCTGAAAGAGGACTACTTCAAGAAAATCGAGTGCTTCGACTCCGTGGAAATCTCCG
GCGTGGAAGATCGGTTCAACGCCTCCCTGGGCACATACCACGATCTGCTGAAAATTATCAAGGACAAGGA
CTTCCTGGACAATGAGGAAAACGAGGACATTCTGGAAGATATCGTGCTGACCCTGACACTGTTTGAGGAC
AGAGAGATGATCGAGGAACGGCTGAAAACCTATGCCCACCTGTTCGACGACAAAGTGATGAAGCAGCTGA
AGCGGCGGAGATACACCGGCTGGGGCAGGCTGAGCCGGAAGCTGATCAACGGCATCCGGGACAAGCAGTC
CGGCAAGACAATCCTGGATTTCCTGAAGTCCGACGGCTTCGCCAACAGAAACTTCATGCAGCTGATCCAC
GACGACAGCCTGACCTTTAAAGAGGACATCCAGAAAGCCCAGGTGTCCGGCCAGGGCGATAGCCTGCACG
AGCACATTGCCAATCTGGCCGGCAGCCCCGCCATTAAGAAGGGCATCCTGCAGACAGTGAAGGTGGTGGA
CGAGCTCGTGAAAGTGATGGGCCGGCACAAGCCCGAGAACATCGTGATCGAAATGGCCAGAGAGAACCAG
ACCACCCAGAAGGGACAGAAGAACAGCCGCGAGAGAATGAAGCGGATCGAAGAGGGCATCAAAGAGCTGG
GCAGCCAGATCCTGAAAGAACACCCCGTGGAAAACACCCAGCTGCAGAACGAGAAGCTGTACCTGTACTA
CCTGCAGAATGGGCGGGATATGTACGTGGACCAGGAACTGGACATCAACCGGCTGTCCGACTACGATGTG
GACCATATCGTGCCTCAGAGCTTTCTGAAGGACGACTCCATCGACAACAAGGTGCTGACCAGAAGCGACA
AGAACCGGGGCAAGAGCGACAACGTGCCCTCCGAAGAGGTCGTGAAGAAGATGAAGAACTACTGGCGGCA
GCTGCTGAACGCCAAGCTGATTACCCAGAGAAAGTTCGACAATCTGACCAAGGCCGAGAGAGGCGGCCTG
AGCGAACTGGATAAGGCCGGCTTCATCAAGAGACAGCTGGTGGAAACCCGGCAGATCACAAAGCACGTGG
CACAGATCCTGGACTCCCGGATGAACACTAAGTACGACGAGAATGACAAGCTGATCCGGGAAGTGAAAGT
GATCACCCTGAAGTCCAAGCTGGTGTCCGATTTCCGGAAGGATTTCCAGTTTTACAAAGTGCGCGAGATC
AACAACTACCACCACGCCCACGACGCCTACCTGAACGCCGTCGTGGGAACCGCCCTGATCAAAAAGTACC
CTAAGCTGGAAAGCGAGTTCGTGTACGGCGACTACAAGGTGTACGACGTGCGGAAGATGATCGCCAAGAG
CGAGCAGGAAATCGGCAAGGCTACCGCCAAGTACTTCTTCTACAGCAACATCATGAACTTTTTCAAGACC
GAGATTACCCTGGCCAACGGCGAGATCCGGAAGCGGCCTCTGATCGAGACAAACGGCGAAACCGGGGAGA
TCGTGTGGGATAAGGGCCGGGATTTTGCCACCGTGCGGAAAGTGCTGAGCATGCCCCAAGTGAATATCGT
GAAAAAGACCGAGGTGCAGACAGGCGGCTTCAGCAAAGAGTCTATCCTGCCCAAGAGGAACAGCGATAAG
CTGATCGCCAGAAAGAAGGACTGGGACCCTAAGAAGTACGGCGGCTTCGACAGCCCCACCGTGGCCTATT
CTGTGCTGGTGGTGGCCAAAGTGGAAAAGGGCAAGTCCAAGAAACTGAAGAGTGTGAAAGAGCTGCTGGG
GATCACCATCATGGAAAGAAGCAGCTTCGAGAAGAATCCCATCGACTTTCTGGAAGCCAAGGGCTACAAA
GAAGTGAAAAAGGACCTGATCATCAAGCTGCCTAAGTACTCCCTGTTCGAGCTGGAAAACGGCCGGAAGA
GAATGCTGGCCTCTGCCGGCGAACTGCAGAAGGGAAACGAACTGGCCCTGCCCTCCAAATATGTGAACTT
CCTGTACCTGGCCAGCCACTATGAGAAGCTGAAGGGCTCCCCCGAGGATAATGAGCAGAAACAGCTGTTT
GTGGAACAGCACAAGCACTACCTGGACGAGATCATCGAGCAGATCAGCGAGTTCTCCAAGAGAGTGATCC
TGGCCGACGCTAATCTGGACAAAGTGCTGTCCGCCTACAACAAGCACCGGGATAAGCCCATCAGAGAGCA
GGCCGAGAATATCATCCACCTGTTTACCCTGACCAATCTGGGAGCCCCTGCCGCCTTCAAGTACTTTGAC
ACCACCATCGACCGGAAGAGGTACACCAGCACCAAAGAGGTGCTGGACGCCACCCTGATCCACCAGAGCA
TCACCGGCCTGTACGAGACACGGATCGACCTGTCTCAGCTGGGAGGTGACTCTGGCGGCTCAAAAAGAAC
CGCCGACGGCAGCGAATTCGAGCCCAAGAAGAAGAGGAAAGTCGGAAGCGGAGCTACTAACTTCAGCCTG
CTGAAGCAGGCTGGAGACGTGGAGGAGAACCCTGGACCTACTAATCTGAGCGACATCATTGAGAAGGAGA
CTGGGAAACAGCTGGTCATTCAGGAGTCCATCCTGATGCTGCCTGAGGAGGTGGAGGAAGTGATCGGCAA
CAAGCCAGAGTCTGACATCCTGGTGCACACCGCCTACGACGAGTCCACAGATGAGAATGTGATGCTGCTG
ACCTCTGACGCCCCCGAGTATAAGCCTTGGGCCCTGGTCATCCAGGATTCTAACGGCGAGAATAAGATCA
AGATGCTGAGCGGAGGATCCGGAGGATCTGGAGGCAGCACCAACCTGTCTGACATCATCGAGAAGGAGAC
AGGCAAGCAGCTGGTCATCCAGGAGAGCATCCTGATGCTGCCCGAAGAAGTCGAAGAAGTGATCGGAAAC
AAGCCTGAGAGCGATATCCTGGTCCATACCGCCTACGACGAGAGTACCGACGAAAATGTGATGCTGCTGA
CATCCGACGCCCCAGAGTATAAGCCCTGGGCTCTGGTCATCCAGGATTCCAACGGAGAGAACAAAATCAA
AATGCTGTCTGGCGGCTCAAAAAGAACCGCCGACGGCAGCGAATTCGAGCCCAAGAAGAAGAGGAAAGTC
TAACCGGTCATCATCACCATCACCATTGAGTTTAAACCCGCTGATCAGCCTCGACTGTGCCTTCTAGTTG
CCAGCCATCTGTTGTTTGCCCCTCCCCCGTGCCTTCCTTGACCCTGGAAGGTGCCACTCCCACTGTTCTT
TCCTAATAAAATGAGGAAATTGCATCGCATTGTCTGAGTAGGTGTCATTCTATTCTGGGGGGTGGGGTGG
GGCAGGACAGCAAGGGGGAGGATTGGGAAGACAATAGCAGGCATGCTGGGGATGCGGTGGGCTCTATGGC
TTCTGAGGCGGAAAGAACCAGCTGGGGCTCGATACCGTCGACCTCTAGCTAGAGCTTGGCGTAATCATGG
TCATAGCTGTTTCCTGTGTGAAATTGTTATCCGCTCACAATTCCACACAACATACGAGCCGGAAGCATAA
AGTGTAAAGCCTAGGGTGCCTAATGAGTGAGCTAACTCACATTAATTGCGTTGCGCTCACTGCCCGCTTT
CCAGTCGGGAAACCTGTCGTGCCAGCTGCATTAATGAATCGGCCAACGCGCGGGGAGAGGCGGTTTGCGT
ATTGGGCGCTCTTCCGCTTCCTCGCTCACTGACTCGCTGCGCTCGGTCGTTCGGCTGCGGCGAGCGGTAT
CAGCTCACTCAAAGGCGGTAATACGGTTATCCACAGAATCAGGGGATAACGCAGGAAAGAACATGTGAGC
AAAAGGCCAGCAAAAGGCCAGGAACCGTAAAAAGGCCGCGTTGCTGGCGTTTTTCCATAGGCTCCGCCCC
CCTGACGAGCATCACAAAAATCGACGCTCAAGTCAGAGGTGGCGAAACCCGACAGGACTATAAAGATACC
AGGCGTTTCCCCCTGGAAGCTCCCTCGTGCGCTCTCCTGTTCCGACCCTGCCGCTTACCGGATACCTGTC
CGCCTTTCTCCCTTCGGGAAGCGTGGCGCTTTCTCATAGCTCACGCTGTAGGTATCTCAGTTCGGTGTAG
GTCGTTCGCTCCAAGCTGGGCTGTGTGCACGAACCCCCCGTTCAGCCCGACCGCTGCGCCTTATCCGGTA
ACTATCGTCTTGAGTCCAACCCGGTAAGACACGACTTATCGCCACTGGCAGCAGCCACTGGTAACAGGAT
TAGCAGAGCGAGGTATGTAGGCGGTGCTACAGAGTTCTTGAAGTGGTGGCCTAACTACGGCTACACTAGA
AGAACAGTATTTGGTATCTGCGCTCTGCTGAAGCCAGTTACCTTCGGAAAAAGAGTTGGTAGCTCTTGAT
CCGGCAAACAAACCACCGCTGGTAGCGGTGGTTTTTTTGTTTGCAAGCAGCAGATTACGCGCAGAAAAAA
AGGATCTCAAGAAGATCCTTTGATCTTTTCTACGGGGTCTGACACTCAGTGGAACGAAAACTCACGTTAA
GGGATTTTGGTCATGAGATTATCAAAAAGGATCTTCACCTAGATCCTTTTAAATTAAAAATGAAGTTTTA
AATCAATCTAAAGTATATATGAGTAAACTTGGTCTGACAGTTACCAATGCTTAATCAGTGAGGCACCTAT
CTCAGCGATCTGTCTATTTCGTTCATCCATAGTTGCCTGACTCCCCGTCGTGTAGATAACTACGATACGG
GAGGGCTTACCATCTGGCCCCAGTGCTGCAATGATACCGCGAGACCCACGCTCACCGGCTCCAGATTTAT
CAGCAATAAACCAGCCAGCCGGAAGGGCCGAGCGCAGAAGTGGTCCTGCAACTTTATCCGCCTCCATCCA
GTCTATTAATTGTTGCCGGGAAGCTAGAGTAAGTAGTTCGCCAGTTAATAGTTTGCGCAACGTTGTTGCC
ATTGCTACAGGCATCGTGGTGTCACGCTCGTCGTTTGGTATGGCTTCATTCAGCTCCGGTTCCCAACGAT
CAAGGCGAGTTACATGATCCCCCATGTTGTGCAAAAAAGCGGTTAGCTCCTTCGGTCCTCCGATCGTTGT
CAGAAGTAAGTTGGCCGCAGTGTTATCACTCATGGTTATGGCAGCACTGCATAATTCTCTTACTGTCATG
CCATCCGTAAGATGCTTTTCTGTGACTGGTGAGTACTCAACCAAGTCATTCTGAGAATAGTGTATGCGGC
GACCGAGTTGCTCTTGCCCGGCGTCAATACGGGATAATACCGCGCCACATAGCAGAACTTTAAAAGTGCT
CATCATTGGAAAACGTTCTTCGGGGCGAAAACTCTCAAGGATCTTACCGCTGTTGAGATCCAGTTCGATG
TAACCCACTCGTGCACCCAACTGATCTTCAGCATCTTTTACTTTCACCAGCGTTTCTGGGTGAGCAAAAA
CAGGAAGGCAAAATGCCGCAAAAAAGGGAATAAGGGCGACACGGAAATGTTGAATACTCATACTCTTCCT
TTTTCAATATTATTGAAGCATTTATCAGGGTTATTGTCTCATGAGCGGATACATATTTGAATGTATTTAG
AAAAATAAACAAATAGGGGTTCCGCGCACATTTCCCCGAAAAGTGCCACCTGACGTCGACGGATCGGGAG
ATCGATCTCCCGATCCCCTAGGGTCGACTCTCAGTACAATCTGCTCTGATGCCGCATAGTTAAGCCAGTA
TCTGCTCCCTGCTTGTGTGTTGGAGGTCGCTGAGTAGTGCGCGAGCAAAATTTAAGCTACAACAAGGCAA
GGCTTGACCGACAATTGCATGAAGAATCTGCTTAGGGTTAGGCGTTTTGCGCTGCTTCGCGATGTACGGG
CCAGATATACGCGTTGACATTGATTATTGACTAGTTATTAATAGTAATCAATTACGGGGTCATTAGTTCA
TAGCCCATATATTGAGTTCCGCGTTACATAACTTACGGTAAATGGCCCGCCTGGCTGACCGCCCAACGAC
CCCCGCCCATTGACGTCAATAATGACGTATGTTCCCATAGTAACGCCAATAGGGACTTTCCATTGACGTC
AATGGGTGGAGTATTTACGGTAAACTGC
